Addgene plasmid #216598: MECP2 - A202G in pENTR
Purpose: gateway cloning donor vector containing MECP2 ASD mutation
Depositing lab: Douglas Allan & Christopher Loewen. Depositing organization: University of British Columbia.
Backbone
  Vector backbone: pCR8-GW-TOPO
  Backbone manufacturer: GenScript
  Backbone size w/o insert (bp): 2800
  Vector type: Gateway Entry Plasmid
Growth in bacteria
  Bacterial resistance: Spectinomycin, 50 μg/mL
  Growth temperature: 37°C
  Growth strain: DH5alpha
  Copy number: High Copy
Gene/Insert
  Gene/Insert name: MECP2
  Species: H. sapiens (human)
  Insert size (bp): 1500
  Mutation: A202G
  Entrez Gene: MECP2 (a.k.a. AUTSX3, MRX16, MRX79, MRXS13, MRXSL, PPMX, RS, RTS, RTT)
  Cloning method: Gibson Cloning
  Sequencing primers: 5′ M13 fwd; 3′ M13 rev
Terms and licenses: Academic/Nonprofit Terms; Industry Terms: Not Available to Industry
Depositor comments: insert contains a Kozak sequence that encodes a linker for cloning into N-terminal tagging pDEST vectors
How to cite: MECP2 - A202G in pENTR was a gift from Douglas Allan & Christopher Loewen (Addgene plasmid # 216598 ; http://n2t.net/addgene:216598 ; RRID:Addgene_216598)
