[The description below was written by a language model from this plasmid's Addgene catalogue record and pLannotate feature annotations shown in this document.]
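Description:
MECP2 - A202G in pENTR is a Gateway entry (donor) plasmid built on the pCR8-GW-TOPO backbone and carrying a human MECP2 coding sequence with the A202G change, which the record describes as an autism spectrum disorder-associated mutation. It is a bacterial propagation and cloning vector rather than an expression construct. It replicates in E. coli from a high-copy ColE1/pUC-type origin and is selected with spectinomycin through the aadA (SmR) aminoglycoside adenylyltransferase gene, which sits downstream of a class 1 integron Pc promoter fragment. Small annotated remnants of lacZα, lacI and a gentamicin resistance gene are partial fragments, presumably backbone carry-over without function. The rrnB T1 and T2 terminators lie upstream of the cloning region and insulate it from read-through transcription.

The roughly 1.5 kb MECP2 open reading frame encodes the methyl-CpG-binding chromosomal protein that mediates transcriptional repression through histone deacetylase and SIN3A interactions. It was inserted by Gibson assembly between attL1 and attL2. These sites allow an LR Clonase reaction to move the insert directionally into any attR-containing destination vector, which then supplies the promoter, tags and host-specific elements. No promoter is positioned to drive MECP2 in this plasmid: the only nearby promoter is a T7 promoter beyond attL2, and it points back toward the insert in antisense orientation. According to the depositor, the insert includes a Kozak sequence that also reads through as a linker, so the gene can be used with N-terminal tagging destination vectors as well as for untagged expression. The construct's use is as a source clone for generating expression vectors to study this MECP2 variant. The record does not specify the downstream host or assay.
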