Features (pLannotate 1.2.2; 12 found; start..end, strand, type, name):
     42..78      -  CDS            lacZα (fragment): LacZα fragment of β-galactosidase; lacZ fragment
     94..193     +  protein_bind   attL1: mutant version of attL; recombination site for the Gateway® LR reaction LR Clonase™
    202..1659    +  CDS            MECP2: MECP2_HUMAN - Experimental evidence at protein level: Swiss-Prot protein existence level 1. Chromosomal protein that binds to methylated DNA. It can bind specifically to a single methyl-CpG pair. It is not influenced by sequences flanking the methyl-CpGs. Mediates transcriptional repression through interaction with histone deacetylase and the corepressor SIN3A. Binds both 5-methylcytosine (5mC) and 5-hydroxymethylcytosine (5hmC)- containing DNA, with a preference for 5-methylcytosine (5mC). From Homo sapiens (Human).
   1666..1765    -  protein_bind   attL2: mutant version of attL; recombination site for the Gateway® LR reaction LR Clonase™
   1783..1801    -  promoter       T7 promoter: promoter for bacteriophage T7 RNA polymerase
   1991..2014    +  promoter       Pc promoter (fragment): intI1 (promoter lies within the coding sequence); class 1 integron promoter
   2190..2246    +  CDS            GmR (fragment): gentamycin acetyltransferase; aacC1; confers resistance to gentamycin
   2253..3044    +  CDS            SmR: aminoglycoside adenylyltransferase (Murphy, 1985); aadA; confers resistance to spectinomycin and streptomycin
   3137..3725    +  rep_origin     ori: high-copy-number ColE1/pMB1/pBR322/pUC origin of replication
   3908..4000    +  CDS            lacI (fragment): lac repressor; lacI; The lac repressor binds to the lac operator to inhibit transcription in E. coli. This inhibition can be relieved by adding lactose or isopropyl-β-D-thiogalactopyranoside (IPTG).
   4055..4082    -  terminator     rrnB T2 terminator: transcription terminator T2 from the E. coli rrnB gene
   4214..4257    +  terminator     rrnB T1 terminator: Escherichia coli rrnB; transcription terminator T1 from the E. coli rrnB gene
>Addgene plasmid #216598 | MECP2 - A202G in pENTR | addgene full sequence | sequence record 426912 | Addgene NGS Result
GCCTGGCAGTTCCCTACTCTCGCGTTAACGCTAGCATGGATGTTTTCCCAGTCACGACGTTGTAAAACGA
CGGCCAGTCTTAAGCTCGGGCCCCAAATAATGATTTTATTTTGACTGATAGTGACCTGTTCGTTGCAACA
AATTGATGAGCAATGCTTTTTTATAATGCCAACTTTGTACAAAAAAGCAGGCTCCGGCACCATGGTAGCT
GGGATGTTAGGGCTCAGGGAAGAAAAGTCAGAAGACCAGGACCTCCAGGGCCTCAAGGACAAACCCCTCA
AGTTTAAAAAGGTGAAGAAAGATAAGAAAGAAGAGAAAGAGGGCAAGCATGAGCCCGTGCAGCCATCAGC
CCACCACTCTGCTGAGCCCGCAGAGGCAGGCAAAGCAGAGACATCAGAAGGGTCAGGCTCCGCCCCGGCT
GTGCCGGAAGCTTCTGCCTCCCCCAAACAGCGGCGCTCCATCATCCGTGACCGGGGACCCATGTATGATG
ACCCCACCCTGCCTGAAGGCTGGACACGGAAGCTTAAGCAAAGGAAATCTGGCCGCTCTGCTGGGAAGTA
TGATGTGTATTTGATCAATCCCCAGGGAAAAGCCTTTCGCTCTAAAGTGGAGTTGATTGCGTACTTCGAA
AAGGTAGGCGACACATCCCTGGACCCTAATGATTTTGACTTCACGGTAACTGGGAGAGGGAGCCCCTCCC
GGCGAGAGCAGAAACCACCTAAGAAGCCCAAATCTCCCAAAGCTCCAGGAACTGGCAGAGGCCGGGGACG
CCCCAAAGGGAGCGGCACCACGAGACCCAAGGCGGGCACGTCAGAGGGTGTGCAGGTGAAAAGGGTCCTG
GAGAAAAGTCCTGGGAAGCTCCTTGTCAAGATGCCTTTTCAAACTTCGCCAGGGGGCAAGGCTGAGGGGG
GTGGGGCCACCACATCCACCCAGGTCATGGTGATCAAACGCCCCGGCAGGAAGCGAAAAGCTGAGGCCGA
CCCTCAGGCCATTCCCAAGAAACGGGGCCGAAAGCCGGGGAGTGTGGTGGCAGCCGCTGCCGCCGAGGCC
AAAAAGAAAGCCGTGAAGGAGTCTTCTATCCGATCTGTGCAGGAGACCGTACTCCCCATCAAGAAGCGCA
AGACCCGGGAGACGGTCAGCATCGAGGTCAAGGAAGTGGTGAAGCCCCTGCTGGTGTCCACCCTCGGTGA
GAAGAGCGGGAAAGGACTGAAGACCTGTAAGAGCCCTGGGCGGAAAAGCAAGGAGAGCAGCCCCAAGGGG
CGCAGCAGCAGCGCCTCCTCACCCCCCAAGAAGGAGCACCACCACCATCACCACCACTCAGAGTCCCCAA
AGGCCCCCGTGCCACTGCTCCCACCCCTGCCCCCACCTCCACCTGAGCCCGAGAGCTCCGAGGACCCCAC
CAGCCCCCCTGAGCCCCAGGACTTGAGCAGCAGCGTCTGCAAAGAGGAGAAGATGCCCAGAGGAGGCTCA
CTGGAGAGCGACGGCTGCCCCAAGGAGCCAGCTAAGACTCAGCCCGCGGTTGCCACCGCCGCCACGGCCG
CAGAAAAGTACAAACACCGAGGGGAGGGAGAGCGCAAAGACATTGTTTCATCCTCCATGCCAAGGCCAAA
CAGAGAGGAGCCTGTGGACAGCCGGACGCCCGTGACCGAGAGAGTTAGCTGATAGACCCAGCTTTCTTGT
ACAAAGTTGGCATTATAAAAAATAATTGCTCATCAATTTGTTGCAACGAACAGGTCACTATCAGTCAAAA
TAAAATCATTATTTGCCATCCAGCTGATATCCCCTATAGTGAGTCGTATTACATGGTCATAGCTGTTTCC
TGGCAGCTCTGGCCCGTGTCTCAAAATCTCTGATGTTACATTGCACAAGATAAAAATATATCATCATGCC
TCCTCTAGACCAGCCAGGACAGAAATGCCTCGACTTCGCTGCTACCCAAGGTTGCCGGGTGACGCACACC
GTGGAAACGGATGAAGGCACGAACCCAGTGGACATAAGCCTGTTCGGTTCGTAAGCTGTAATGCAAGTAG
CGTATGCGCTCACGCAACTGGTCCAGAACCTTGACCGAACGCAGCGGTGGTAACGGCGCAGTGGCGGTTT
TCATGGCTTGTTATGACTGTTTTTTTGGGGTACAGTCTATGCCTCGGGCATCCAAGCAGCAAGCGCGTTA
CGCCGTGGGTCGATGTTTGATGTTATGGAGCAGCAACGATGTTACGCAGCAGGGCAGTCGCCCTAAAACA
AAGTTAAACATTATGAGGGAAGCGGTGATCGCCGAAGTATCGACTCAACTATCAGAGGTAGTTGGCGTCA
TCGAGCGCCATCTCGAACCGACGTTGCTGGCCGTACATTTGTACGGCTCCGCAGTGGATGGCGGCCTGAA
GCCACACAGTGATATTGATTTGCTGGTTACGGTGACCGTAAGGCTTGATGAAACAACGCGGCGAGCTTTG
ATCAACGACCTTTTGGAAACTTCGGCTTCCCCTGGAGAGAGCGAGATTCTCCGCGCTGTAGAAGTCACCA
TTGTTGTGCACGACGACATCATTCCGTGGCGTTATCCAGCTAAGCGCGAACTGCAATTTGGAGAATGGCA
GCGCAATGACATTCTTGCAGGTATCTTCGAGCCAGCCACGATCGACATTGATCTGGCTATCTTGCTGACA
AAAGCAAGAGAACATAGCGTTGCCTTGGTAGGTCCAGCGGCGGAGGAACTCTTTGATCCGGTTCCTGAAC
AGGATCTATTTGAGGCGCTAAATGAAACCTTAACGCTATGGAACTCGCCGCCCGACTGGGCTGGCGATGA
GCGAAATGTAGTGCTTACGTTGTCCCGCATTTGGTACAGCGCAGTAACCGGCAAAATCGCGCCGAAGGAT
GTCGCTGCCGACTGGGCAATGGAGCGCCTGCCGGCCCAGTATCAGCCCGTCATACTTGAAGCTAGACAGG
CTTATCTTGGACAAGAAGAAGATCGCTTGGCCTCGCGCGCAGATCAGTTGGAAGAATTTGTCCACTACGT
GAAAGGCGAGATCACCAAGGTAGTCGGCAAATAACCCTCGAGCCACCCATGACCAAAATCCCTTAACGTG
AGTTACGCGTCGTTCCACTGAGCGTCAGACCCCGTAGAAAAGATCAAAGGATCTTCTTGAGATCCTTTTT
TTCTGCGCGTAATCTGCTGCTTGCAAACAAAAAAACCACCGCTACCAGCGGTGGTTTGTTTGCCGGATCA
AGAGCTACCAACTCTTTTTCCGAAGGTAACTGGCTTCAGCAGAGCGCAGATACCAAATACTGTTCTTCTA
GTGTAGCCGTAGTTAGGCCACCACTTCAAGAACTCTGTAGCACCGCCTACATACCTCGCTCTGCTAATCC
TGTTACCAGTGGCTGCTGCCAGTGGCGATAAGTCGTGTCTTACCGGGTTGGACTCAAGACGATAGTTACC
GGATAAGGCGCAGCGGTCGGGCTGAACGGGGGGTTCGTGCACACAGCCCAGCTTGGAGCGAACGACCTAC
ACCGAACTGAGATACCTACAGCGTGAGCTATGAGAAAGCGCCACGCTTCCCGAAGGGAGAAAGGCGGACA
GGTATCCGGTAAGCGGCAGGGTCGGAACAGGAGAGCGCACGAGGGAGCTTCCAGGGGGAAACGCCTGGTA
TCTTTATAGTCCTGTCGGGTTTCGCCACCTCTGACTTGAGCGTCGATTTTTGTGATGCTCGTCAGGGGGG
CGGAGCCTATGGAAAAACGCCAGCAACGCGGCCTTTTTACGGTTCCTGGCCTTTTGCTGGCCTTTTGCTC
ACATGTTCTTTCCTGCGTTATCCCCTGATTCTGTGGATAACCGTATTACCGCCTTTGAGTGAGCTGATAC
CGCTCGCCGCAGCCGAACGACCGAGCGCAGCGAGTCAGTGAGCGAGGAAGCGGAAGAGCGCCCAATACGC
AAACCGCCTCTCCCCGCGCGTTGGCCGATTCATTAATGCAGCTGGCACGACAGGTTTCCCGACTGGAAAG
CGGGCAGTGAGCGCAACGCAATTAATACGCGTACCGCTAGCCAGGAAGAGTTTGTAGAAACGCAAAAAGG
CCATCCGTCAGGATGGCCTTCTGCTTAGTTTGATGCCTGGCAGTTTATGGCGGGCGTCCTGCCCGCCACC
CTCCGGGCCGTTGCTTCACAACGTTCAAATCCGCTCCCGGCGGATTTGTCCTACTCAGGAGAGCGTTCAC
CGACAAACAACAGATAAAACGAAAGGCCCAGTCTTCCGACTGAGCCTTTCGTTTTATTTGAT
